>Addgene plasmid #229525 | pBHM2641 | addgene full sequence | sequence record 459550 | Addgene NGS Result
TCGCGCGTTTCGGTGATGACGGTGAAAACCTCTGACACATGCAGCTCCCGGAGACGGTCACAGCTTGTCT
GTAAGCGGATGCCGGGAGCAGACAAGCCCGTCAGGGCGCGTCAGCGGGTGTTGGCGGGTGTCGGGGCTGG
CTTAACTATGCGGCATCAGAGCAGATTGTACTGAGAGTGCACCATACCACCTTTTCAATTCATCATTTTT
TTTTTATTCTTTTTTTTGATTTCGGTTTCCTTGAAATTTTTTTGATTCGGTAATCTCCGAACAGAAGGAA
GAACGAAGGAAGGAGCACAGACTTAGATTGGTATATATACGCATATGTAGTGTTGAAGAAACATGAAATT
GCCCAGTATTCTTAACCCAACTGCACAGAACAAAAACCTGCAGGAAACGAAGATAAATCATGTCGAAAGC
TACATATAAGGAACGTGCTGCTACTCATCCTAGTCCTGTTGCTGCCAAGCTATTTAATATCATGCACGAA
AAGCAAACAAACTTGTGTGCTTCATTGGATGTTCGTACCACCAAGGAATTACTGGAGTTAGTTGAAGCAT
TAGGTCCCAAAATTTGTTTACTAAAAACACATGTGGATATCTTGACTGATTTTTCCATGGAGGGCACAGT
TAAGCCGCTAAAGGCATTATCCGCCAAGTACAATTTTTTACTCTTCGAAGACAGAAAATTTGCTGACATT
GGTAATACAGTCAAATTGCAGTACTCTGCGGGTGTATACAGAATAGCAGAATGGGCAGACATTACGAATG
CACACGGTGTGGTGGGCCCAGGTATTGTTAGCGGTTTGAAGCAGGCGGCAGAAGAAGTAACAAAGGAACC
TAGAGGCCTTTTGATGTTAGCAGAATTGTCATGCAAGGGCTCCCTATCTACTGGAGAATATACTAAGGGT
ACTGTTGACATTGCGAAGAGCGACAAAGATTTTGTTATCGGCTTTATTGCTCAAAGAGACATGGGTGGAA
GAGATGAAGGTTACGATTGGTTGATTATGACACCCGGTGTGGGTTTAGATGACAAGGGAGACGCATTGGG
TCAACAGTATAGAACCGTGGATGATGTGGTCTCTACAGGATCTGACATTATTATTGTTGGAAGAGGACTA
TTTGCAAAGGGAAGGGATGCTAAGGTAGAGGGTGAACGTTACAGAAAAGCAGGCTGGGAAGCATATTTGA
GAAGATGCGGCCAGCAAAACTAAAAAACTGTATTATAAGTAAATGCATGTATACTAAACTCACAAATTAG
AGCTTCAATTTAATTATATCAGTTATTACCCTATGCGGTGTGAAATACCGCACAGATGCGTAAGGAGAAA
ATACCGCATCAGGAAATTGTAAGCGTTAATATTTTGTTAAAATTCGCGTTAAATTTTTGTTAAATCAGCT
CATTTTTTAACCAATAGGCCGAAATCGGCAAAATCCCTTATAAATCAAAAGAATAGACCGAGATAGGGT
[37 nt withheld, positions 1470-1506]
AAAGAACGTGGACTCCAACGTCAAAGG
[49 nt withheld, positions 1534-1582]
T
[91 nt withheld, positions 1584-1674]
G
[124 nt withheld, positions 1676-1799]
CCATTCGCCATTCAGGCTGCGCAACTGTTGGGAAGGGCGATCGGTGCGGGCCTCTTCGCTATTACGCCAG
CTGGCGAAAGGGGGATGTGCTGCAAGGCGATTAAGTTGGGTAACGCCAGGGTTTTCCCAGTCACGACGTT
GTAAAACGACGGCCAGTGAATTGTAATACGACTCACTATAGGGCGAATTGGAGCTCCACCGCGGTGGCGG
CCGCTCTAGAACTAGTGCATGCAGGATTCGAGTGGCATGGTGTGCACTGAGTGTATGGTTGTCGGAGGAG
AGGATGATGGTAACAACAATAGCAGCAACGTCACTCGACGCGCGTCCGGTGTGCCACACGGGGTAACGCC
GAGTCGCCGTCAGGGTCGCCGAGACCACTCTCACAGCGTCACCGTTGGCACCAGCTCAGCTTACAGCTTC
TATCCTCCGCCAGCATCCACATACATCCCCTATACCGCATCCCCCACCCACTGCCCAAGGTGAGTCATCT
TCCCGCCCCCTTCCCTTGCCCGCCACTCAGTCCTCCATCCTCCACTAATCCACCTTATCGCACCCACCGC
CTATCGCACATCCGAGCACAATGCTGGGCCTGCCAGGGGCTGCTAGATGGTGCTCTCCCCACGCTGATCT
GCATGCCGGCCATTGGATCATGGGTGCTAGGTGCTGGGTGCTGGATGTTGGATGCTGGATGCTGGGTGCA
CGCTTGGTCATTTCCTTCCAGGATTGACGGTCGCCGAGAGGACGACGTGGCGTTCGACAACGAGGGCCGA
TAGCACCGCATCGCCTCGACCTGCATCCATCTCGCCTTGTCCTTTTGGTGCAACAATCCATCCGTGCTGG
TGCCACACGCATAGCTGGAAGAGATGGATGTGCGTTGAACAGAGCTGCCGTCAGGACTTTTTGGTGCACG
GACCCTATTGTCCTCCCCAATCTTCACCGCGTCTCCTAATATGCAGCCTCTTTGCTAATTGTCTTTTTCC
ATTAGTAAACTCGCCCAACATGTCTATGATTGAACAAGATGGATTGCACGCAGGTTCTCCGGCCGCTTGG
GTGGAGAGGCTATTCGGCTATGACTGGGCACAACAGACAATCGGCTGCTCTGATGCCGCCGTGTTCCGGC
TGTCAGCGCAGGGGCGCCCGGTTCTTTTTGTCAAGACCGACCTGTCCGGTGCCCTGAATGAACTGCAGGA
CGAGGCAGCGCGGCTATCGTGGCTGGCCACGACGGGCGTTCCTTGCGCAGCTGTGCTCGACGTTGTCACT
GAAGCGGGAAGGGACTGGCTGCTATTGGGCGAAGTGCCGGGGCAGGATCTCCTGTCATCCCACCTTGCTC
CTGCCGAGAAAGTATCCATCATGGCTGATGCAATGCGGCGGCTGCATACGCTTGATCCGGCTACCTGCCC
ATTCGACCACCAAGCGAAACATCGCATCGAGCGAGCACGTACTCGGATGGAAGCCGGTCTTGTCGATCAG
GATGATCTGGACGAAGAGCATCAGGGGCTCGCGCCAGCCGAACTGTTCGCCAGGCTCAAGGCGCGCATGC
CCGACGGCGAGGATCTCGTCGTGACCCATGGCGATGCCTGCTTGCCGAATATCATGGTGGAAAATGGCCG
CTTTTCTGGATTCATCGACTGTGGCCGGCTGGGTGTGGCGGACCGCTATCAGGACATAGCGTTGGCTACC
CGTGATATTGCTGAAGAGCTTGGCGGCGAATGGGCTGACCGCTTCCTCGTGCTTTACGGTATCGCCGCTC
CCGATTCGCAGCGCATCGCCTTCTATCGCCTTCTTGACGAGTTCTTCTGAGTGAAGGCGGTAAGGGGTTA
ATTTTCCTTAGAGGGTGTATATATACATATTAGAGAAGTGATACAATTTTAGCACACTGCGAATTCGAGA
CAGACATCGTGTCAATCATCTTTTTTGACATTATATGCCCATTAATCTATCTACAGACAACAATACCATC
CTTCCCACCCTCAGCAACGCCGTTGAATCCTCAGGATCTTCATGGCCATTCTATGCTATACGGTACAAGA
TTGTGGCTACTATGCAAGCTCCATAGCGAATGATCTTACACTGACCTTGTCGACCGTTCTGAATGATTAA
CAATGGTCGCAAGTGTGGTTGACCCACCTGCGGGCGCTTCTTAACTATCTATCATCGGTATGTCAAGTAT
CACTCCCTTTAAACAAAAGAATAAGAGCATAATACAGCAGTCTCATCATGGCAACCCTTCGCGCAATGTA
CAAAAAGCAGCCAGAAGCCCCCACGCACAAGCAATAATGTCGTGTTCTACCCTGCCATGAACAAGCGTCA
TGGCCATTAGCGAACGCCCCAATATTCAGCCCCATTCGCCAAGCAAGTTGCCTCGCCCCCTTCCCAGAAG
ATCATGGGCATCTCGTCTTCTTCTAATTTCGCATTTTGTGAAGCTCCATTCATGCACGTCGGCTTCTGGA
CGACTCTTATCATATGCATTGGCCTGCTCGGTGTGAGGATGAGCCACTCCCACATGTTTAGACGGCAGGG
GCCTCTTGCCACCCGTTGAATTTTTGGTGCGAAGACGTGCCTGGGAACGACCTCCACTTTAAATTTCTCC
GTTGTTGCGGTCGCTCCATCCTCCTCACATTTCTTGCCTCCTAAGTCCCATGTGCCACACTCGGTGAAAA
ACGGAGTTTGATACGGATGAAATTTCCAGTGAGCTTTTCACATTCTGGAGGTTTCGAAAAAAATTGTGGG
ATTTTCTGAATTAATCCGAGAATCCGCCCTGCCCATCAACCGGAAAGAATTAAATCCCTCGCACATTCCT
TTCTCCCACCACCTTCTTTATCTCTACATTCTTTAACCAAAACACCTAGGTGAGTACCCAAAGTCTTTTG
ACACCTTTGAAAATCCGCGCCAGTCGTAGGGCACGTAAAACAATTCTCGCTGGTGGCTTCTGCAGGTGAA
GTCGGGGCAGAGTGGAGCTGAGCATGGTCGACCACCCACATCATTCTGTCTTGTTTTTGGCGATGTCTTC
CATGCTTTTGCCCTCATCTGTTGCGTCGACTGCAGAGTACTGTTTTGCCACTACTGAGCTCAACATGGGC
TTGTGTGTGGTGAAGAAAAAAATTTGGTGGCTCTTGAAAATTTTCAACCCATCGGATACATGCCCTTCCA
ACTCACAACGCCCTAACACTTTATTGTCCTATCATTGCCTCTTCGCACATGCTAACGATCTCCACAGAAA
ACTTCAAAATGACCTACTTCCCCGAGGAGGTCGTCGAGCACATCTTCTCCTTCCTCCCCGCCCAGCGAGA
CCGAAACACCGTCTCCCTCGTCTGTAAGGTCTGGTACGAGATCGAGCGACTCTCCCGACGAGGTGTCTTC
GTCGGTAACTGTTACGCCGTCCGAGCCGGTCGAGTCGCCGCCCGATTCCCCAACGTCCGAGCCCTCACCG
TCAAGGGTAAGCCCCACGGTGCCGACTTCAACCTCGTCCCCCCCGACTGGGGTGGTTACGCCGGTCCCTG
GATCGAGGCCGCCGCCCGAGGTTGTCACGGTCTCGAGGAGCTCCGAATGAAGCGAATGGTCGTCTCCGAC
GAGTCCCTCGAGCTCCTCGCCCGATCCTTCCCCCGATTCCGAGCCCTCGTCCTCATCTCCTGTGAGGGTT
TCTCCACCGACGGTCTCGCCGCCGTCGCCTCCGTATGTAACCCCGTTTCCCGCAACATGTTACTCCACTA
ACATCTCCCGACAGCACTGTAAGCTCCTCCGAGAGCTCGACCTCCAGGAGAACGAGGTCGAGGACCGAGG
TCCCCGATGGCTCTCCTGTTTCCCCGACTCCTGTACCTCCCTCGTCTCCCTCAACTTCGCCTGTATCAAG
GGTGAGGTCAACGCCGGTTCCCTCGAGCGACTCGTCTCCCGATCCCCCAACCTCCGATCCCTCCGACTCA
ACCGATCCGTCTCCGTCGACACCCTCGCCAAGATCCTCCTCCGAACCCCCAACCTCGAGGACCTCGGTAC
CGGTAACCTCACCGACGACTTCCAGACCGAGTCCTACTTCAAGCTCACCTCCGCCCTCGAGAAGTGTAAG
ATGCTCCGATCCCTCTCCGGTTTCTGGGACGCCTCCCCCGTCTGTCTCTCCTTCATCTACCCCCTCTGTG
CCCAGCTCACCGGTCTCAACCTCTCCTACGCCCCCACCCTCGACGCCTCCGACCTCACCAAGATGATCTC
CCGATGTGTCAAGCTCCAGCGACTCTGGGTCCTCGACTGTATCTCCGACAAGGGTCTCCAGGTCGTCGCC
TCCTCCTGTAAGGACCTCCAGGAGCTCCGAGTCTTCCCCTCCGACTTCTACGTCGCCGGTTACTCCGCCG
TCACCGAGGAGGGTCTCGTCGCCGTCTCCCTCGGTTGTCCCAAGCTCAACTCCCTCCTCTACTTCTGTCA
CCAGATGACCAACGCCGCCCTCGTCACCGTCGCCAAGAACTGTCCCAACTTCACCCGATTCCGACTCTGT
ATCCTCGAGCCCGGTAAGCCCGACGTCGTCACCTCCCAGCCCCTCGACGAGGGTTTCGGTGCCATCGTCC
GAGAGTGTAAGGGTCTCCAGCGACTCTCCATCTCCGGTCTCCTCACCGACAAGGTCTTCATGTACATCGG
TAAGTACGCCAAGCAGCTCGAGATGCTCTCCATCGCCTTCGCCGGTGACTCCGACAAGGGTATGATGCAC
GTCATGAACGGTTGTAAGAACCTCCGAAAGCTCGAGATCCGAGACTCCCCCTTCGGTGACGCCGCCCTCC
TCGGTAACTTCGCCCGATACGAGACCATGCGATCCCTCTGGATGTCCTCCTGTAACGTCACCCTCAAGGG
TTGTCAGGTCCTCGCCTCCAAGATGCCCATGCTCAACGTCGAGGTCATCAACGAGCGAGACGGTTCCAAC
GAGATGGAGGAGAACCACGGTGACCTCCCCAAGGTCGAGAAGCTCTACGTCTACCGAACCACCGCCGGTG
CCCGAGACGACGCCCCCAACTTCGTCAAGATCCTCAGATCAGGAAGCGGAGAGGGTCGAGGTTCCCTCCT
CACCTGTGGTGACGTCGAGGAGAACCCCGGTCCCATGGTCTCCAAGGGTGAGGAGGACAACATGGCCTCC
CTCCCCGCCACCCACGAGCTCCACATCTTCGGTTCCATCAACGGTGTCGACTTCGACATGGTCGGTCAGG
GTACCGGTAACCCCAACGACGGTTACGAGGAGCTCAACCTCAAGTCCACCAAGGGTGACCTCCAGTTCTC
CCCCTGGATCCTCGTCCCCCACATCGGTTACGGTTTCCACCAGTACCTCCCCTACCCCGACGGTATGTCC
CCCTTCCAGGCCGCCATGGTCGACGGTTCCGGTTACCAGGTCCACCGAACCATGCAGTTCGAGGACGGTG
CCTCCCTCACCGTCAACTACCGATACACCTACGAGGGTTCCCACATCAAGGGTGAGGCCCAGGTCAAGGG
TACCGGTTTCCCCGCCGACGGTCCCGTCATGACCAACTCCCTCACCGCCGCCGACTGGTGTCGATCCAAG
AAGACCTACCCCAACGACAAGACCATCATCTCCACCTTCAAGTGGTCCTACACCACCGGTAACGGTAAGC
GATACCGATCCACCGCCCGAACCACCTACACCTTCGCCAAGCCCATGGCCGCCAACTACCTCAAGAACCA
GCCCATGTACGTCTTCCGAAAGACCGAGCTCAAGCACTCCAAGACCGAGCTCAACTTCAAGGAGTGGCAG
AAGGCCTTCACTGACGTCATGGGTATGGACGAGCTCTACAAGGGTTCTGGATCCGGAGGTAGTCCTAAAG
ATCCAGCCAAACCTCCGGCCAAGGCACAAGTTGTGGGATGGCCACCGGTGAGATCATACCGGAAGAACGT
GATGGTTTCCTGCCAAAAATCAAGCGGTGGCCCGGAGGCGGCGGCGTTCGTGAAGTAATTACTTATGTAG
TGACCCTTCTTACGCGTAATATGCATCGGATGACTGTTGCTACTTGTGCTTCTTACGTTTTGTGTCTTAT
TTGCTGATGTATACCTCTGCGCTTCAAAATCTTCATTGCCGTGATATATCATTCCATGTCGTTTGTCCGT
TATTGGATTCCCGATAGTTGTCCGCGAAATCGAATATTTCTCGGCTGACGACGTCTCTTGCAACAATAAA
ATGGCCATCACTGTTGAAATTTGCACGAGAGCTATAACTTGGAATAACCTTCGTTGCTGCTTTATTTTAG
TGCTTTCAACTATTTACTCATTCTCAGGTCGCCACCATCGCATTGATATCGTTCCTTCCATCCTTCCTTT
CCTTTAGTCGGTCACGTCTTCCTTAATCCGTCACTCCTTTTTTCAGTCGTTCCTGGAGATCACCACGAAA
TAATCTCGACATGCACTGACCATCTCGGTTCTGTGGACTGTCATGCTAAGAGAGTTCATGTTGTAATAAT
AGTTTGTTGCATGGAAAGAACGGGGAAAGAAGCAAGAAACAGATGTACAGAATTACCGATGTCTCTACGC
ATCCCTGACCTCGTCCTTCCTACCGCAACCGCACTTCCACCTGCTCACACGTCCTCGTTAATGCCTTGAA
TCTCAGCCACACACTTACCTCGCCTCGACGCTTGTCGGGCCAGGGCACCCCCTTCATCAACCTGGGAAGA
GTTGGCGGGGCAAACGGAGGAGGGATGGGGCAGGAAGAGGGGGATGGCGCACGTCGAGTGGATTTGGAAG
AAAAGGGGTTGGTCGAGGTGGAAGTCGAAGCGAAGATGTTGAATGTCATGTTTGGGAACGGGGGATCTTT
AGAAGACTATGAGATTGAACGATCGATACCGTCGACCTCGAGGGGGGGCCCGGTACCAGCTTTTGTTCCC
TTTAGTGAGGGTTAATTTCGAGCTTGGCGTAATCATGGTCATAGCTGTTTCCTGTGTGAAATTGTTATCC
GCTCACAATTCCACACAACATACGAGCCGGAAGCATAAAGTGTAAAGCCTGGGGTGCCTAATGAGTGAGC
TAACTCACATTAATTGCGTTGCGCTCACTGCCCGCTTTCCAGTCGGGAAACCTGTCGTGCCAGCTGCATT
AATGAATCGGCCAACGCGCGGGGAGAGGCGGTTTGCGTATTGGGCGCTCTTCCGCTTCCTCGCTCACTGA
CTCGCTGCGCTCGGTCGTTCGGCTGCGGCGAGCGGTATCAGCTCACTCAAAGGCGGTAATACGGTTATCC
ACAGAATCAGGGGATAACGCAGGAAAGAACATGTGAGCAAAAGGCCAGCAAAAGGCCAGGAACCGTAAAA
AGGCCGCGTTGCTGGCGTTTTTCCATAGGCTCCGCCCCCCTGACGAGCATCACAAAAATCGACGCTCAAG
TCAGAGGTGGCGAAACCCGACAGGACTATAAAGATACCAGGCGTTTCCCCCTGGAAGCTCCCTCGTGCGC
TCTCCTGTTCCGACCCTGCCGCTTACCGGATACCTGTCCGCCTTTCTCCCTTCGGGAAGCGTGGCGCTTT
CTCATAGCTCACGCTGTAGGTATCTCAGTTCGGTGTAGGTCGTTCGCTCCAAGCTGGGCTGTGTGCACGA
ACCCCCCGTTCAGCCCGACCGCTGCGCCTTATCCGGTAACTATCGTCTTGAGTCCAACCCGGTAAGACAC
GACTTATCGCCACTGGCAGCAGCCACTGGTAACAGGATTAGCAGAGCGAGGTATGTAGGCGGTGCTACAG
AGTTCTTGAAGTGGTGGCCTAACTACGGCTACACTAGAAGAACAGTATTTGGTATCTGCGCTCTGCTGAA
GCCAGTTACCTTCGGAAAAAGAGTTGGTAGCTCTTGATCCGGCAAACAAACCACCGCTGGTAGCGGTGGT
TTTTTTGTTTGCAAGCAGCAGATTACGCGCAGAAAAAAAGGATCTCAAGAAGATCCTTTGATCTTTTCTA
CGGGGTCTGACGCTCAGTGGAACGAAAACTCACGTTAAGGGATTTTGGTCATGAGATTATCAAAAAGGAT
CTTCACCTAGATCCTTTTAAATTAAAAATGAAGTTTTAAATCAATCTAAAGTATATATGAGTAAACTTGG
TCTGACAGTTACCAATGCTTAATCAGTGAGGCACCTATCTCAGCGATCTGTCTATTTCGTTCATCCATAG
TTGCCTGACTCCCCGTCGTGTAGATAACTACGATACGGGAGGGCTTACCATCTGGCCCCAGTGCTGCAAT
GATACCGCGAGACCCACGCTCACCGGCTCCAGATTTATCAGCAATAAACCAGCCAGCCGGAAGGGCCGAG
CGCAGAAGTGGTCCTGCAACTTTATCCGCCTCCATCCAGTCTATTAATTGTTGCCGGGAAGCTAGAGTAA
GTAGTTCGCCAGTTAATAGTTTGCGCAACGTTGTTGCCATTGCTACAGGCATCGTGGTGTCACGCTCGTC
GTTTGGTATGGCTTCATTCAGCTCCGGTTCCCAACGATCAAGGCGAGTTACATGATCCCCCATGTTGTGC
AAAAAAGCGGTTAGCTCCTTCGGTCCTCCGATCGTTGTCAGAAGTAAGTTGGCCGCAGTGTTATCACTCA
TGGTTATGGCAGCACTGCATAATTCTCTTACTGTCATGCCATCCGTAAGATGCTTTTCTGTGACTGGTGA
GTACTCAACCAAGTCATTCTGAGAATAGTGTATGCGGCGACCGAGTTGCTCTTGCCCGGCGTCAATACGG
GATAATACCGCGCCACATAGCAGAACTTTAAAAGTGCTCATCATTGGAAAACGTTCTTCGGGGCGAAAAC
TCTCAAGGATCTTACCGCTGTTGAGATCCAGTTCGATGTAACCCACTCGTGCACCCAACTGATCTTCAGC
ATCTTTTACTTTCACCAGCGTTTCTGGGTGAGCAAAAACAGGAAGGCAAAATGCCGCAAAAAAGGGAATA
AGGGCGACACGGAAATGTTGAATACTCATACTCTTCCTTTTTCAATATTATTGAAGCATTTATCAGGGTT
ATTGTCTCATGAGCGGATACATATTTGAATGTATTTAGAAAAATAAACAAATAGGGGTTCCGCGCACATT
TCCCCGAAAAGTGCCACCTGGGTCCTTTTCATCACGTGCTATAAAAATAATTATAATTTAAATTTTTTAA
TATAAATATATAAATTAAAAATAGAAAGTAAAAAAAGAAATTAAAGAAAAAATAGTTTTTGTTTTCCGAA
GATGTAAAAGACTCTAGGGGGATCGCCAACAAATACTACCTTTTATCTTGCTCTTCCTGCTCTCAGGTAT
TAATGCCGAATTGTTTCATCTTGTCTGTGTAGAAGACCACACACGAAAATCCTGTGATTTTACATTTTAC
TTATCGTTAATCGAATGTATATCTATTTAATCTGCTTTTCTTGTCTAATAAATATATATGTAAAGTACGC
TTTTTGTTGAAATTTTTTAAACCTTTGTTTATTTTTTTTTCTTCATTCCGTAACTCTTCTACCTTCTTTA
TTTACTTTCTAAAATCCAAATACAAAACATAAAAATAAATAAACACAGAGTAAATTCCCAAATTATTCCA
TCATTAAAAGATACGAGGCGCGTGTAAGTTACAGGCAAGCGATCCGTCTAAGAAACCATTATTATCATGA
CATTAACCTATAAAAATAGGCGTATCACGAGGCCCTTTCGTC
Features (pLannotate 1.2.2; 24 found; start..end, strand, type, name):
    137..186     +  misc_feature   bom (fragment): basis of mobility region from pBR322
    194..409     +  promoter       URA3 promoter: S. cerevisiae URA3
    410..1213    +  CDS            URA3: orotidine-5'-phosphate decarboxylase, required for uracil biosynthesis; S. cerevisiae URA3; yeast auxotrophic marker, counterselectable with 5-fluoroorotic acid (5-FOA)
   1292..1343    +  misc_feature   bom (fragment): basis of mobility region from pBR322
   1371..1799    -  rep_origin     f1 ori (sequence partly withheld): f1 bacteriophage origin of replication; arrow indicates direction of (+) strand synthesis
   1803..1960    -  CDS            lacZα (fragment): LacZα fragment of β-galactosidase; lacZ fragment
   1963..1981    +  promoter       T7 promoter: promoter for bacteriophage T7 RNA polymerase
   1990..2026    +  misc_feature   MCS (fragment): pBluescript multiple cloning site
   2805..3596    +  CDS            neo: KKA2_KLEPN - Also known as kan, nptII. Experimental evidence at protein level: Swiss-Prot protein existence level 1. Resistance to kanamycin, neomycin, paromomycin, ribostamycin, butirosin and gentamicin B. From Klebsiella pneumoniae.
   5037..5498    +  CDS            TIR1 (fragment): TIR1_ARATH - Also known as FBL1, WEI1. Experimental evidence at protein level: Swiss-Prot protein existence level 1. Auxin receptor that mediates Aux/IAA proteins proteasomal degradation and auxin-regulated transcription. The SCF(TIR1) E3 ubiquitin ligase complex is involved in auxin-mediated signaling pathway that regulate root and hypocotyl growth, lateral root formation, cell elongation, and gravitropism. Appears to allow pericycle cells to overcome G2 arrest prior to lateral root development. Plays a role in ethylene signaling in roots. Confers sensitivity to the virulent bacterial pathoge
   5527..6804    +  CDS            AFB2 (fragment): AFB2_ARATH - Also known as LRF2. Experimental evidence at protein level: Swiss-Prot protein existence level 1. Component of SCF(ASK-cullin-F-box) E3 ubiquitin ligase complexes, which may mediate the ubiquitination and subsequent proteasomal degradation of target proteins. Confers sensitivity to the virulent bacterial pathogen P.syringae (By similarity). Auxin receptor that mediates Aux/IAA proteins proteasomal degradation and auxin- regulated transcription. Involved in embryogenesis regulation by auxin. From Arabidopsis thaliana (Mouse-ear cress).
   6874..7581    +  CDS            mNeonGreen: mNeonGreen is a basic (constitutively fluorescent) green/yellow fluorescent protein published in 2013, derived from Branchiostoma lanceolatum. It is reported to be a very rapidly-maturing monomer with moderate acid sensitivity.
   7601..7734    +  CDS            mini-AID (fragment): minimal degron from the auxin-responsive IAA17 protein of Arabidopsis thaliana (Kubota et al., 2013) acts as an auxin-inducible degron (AID) in the presence of TIR1
   8611..8646    +  misc_feature   MCS (fragment): pBluescript multiple cloning site
   8658..8676    -  promoter       T3 promoter: promoter for bacteriophage T3 RNA polymerase
   8719..8741    -  protein_bind   lac operator (fragment): The lac repressor binds to the lac operator to inhibit transcription in E. coli. This inhibition can be relieved by adding lactose or isopropyl-β-D-thiogalactopyranoside (IPTG). lac repressor encoded by lacI
   8745..8775    -  promoter       lac promoter: promoter for the E. coli lac operon
   8790..8811    -  protein_bind   CAP binding site: CAP binding activates transcription in the presence of cAMP. E. coli catabolite activator protein
   8824..8916    -  CDS            lacI (fragment): lac repressor; lacI; The lac repressor binds to the lac operator to inhibit transcription in E. coli. This inhibition can be relieved by adding lactose or isopropyl-β-D-thiogalactopyranoside (IPTG).
   9099..9687    -  rep_origin     ori: high-copy-number ColE1/pMB1/pBR322/pUC origin of replication
   9858..10718   -  CDS            AmpR: β-lactamase; bla; confers resistance to ampicillin, carbenicillin, and related antibiotics
  10719..10823   -  promoter       AmpR promoter: bla
  10860..11363   +  misc_feature   CEN/ARS: S. cerevisiae CEN6 centromere fused to an autonomously replicating sequence
  11431..35      +  CDS            rop (fragment) (across the origin): Rop protein, which maintains plasmids at low copy number; rop
