[The description below was written by a language model from this plasmid's Addgene catalogue record and pLannotate feature annotations shown in this document.]
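Description:
pBHM2641 is a pRS316-based shuttle plasmid of about 11.4 kb that serves as a donor for installing an auxin-inducible degron (AID) system component into the Cryptococcus neoformans genome. The backbone supplies a high-copy ColE1/pUC origin and an ampicillin resistance gene for propagation in E. coli, an f1 origin, and the S. cerevisiae URA3 marker with a CEN6/ARS element, so the plasmid can also be maintained at low copy in budding yeast. Remnants of the pBluescript multiple cloning site, with T7 and T3 promoters and lacZα fragments, flank the roughly 6.6 kb insert.

The insert encodes the rice (Oryza sativa) auxin receptor F-box protein TIR1, codon optimized for C. neoformans and carrying the F74G substitution, which is the change used in second-generation AID systems that respond to bulky auxin analogues. The catalogue lists TEF1 as the promoter, although the feature table does not annotate it. The automated annotation labels the TIR1 coding region as fragments of Arabidopsis TIR1 and AFB2, which probably reflects homology matches to the OsTIR1 sequence. A T2A peptide joins TIR1 to mNeonGreen fused to the AID* minimal degron, so one transcript yields TIR1 plus a separate fluorescent degron-tagged reporter whose auxin-dependent loss can presumably indicate that the system is working. A neo (nptII) coding sequence lies upstream of the TIR1 cassette and is a likely selectable marker for Cryptococcus transformants, though the record does not state this. The unannotated stretches within the insert may contain regulatory or genomic targeting sequences, but the integration locus is not given. The vector is also classed under CRISPR, which suggests use as a repair template, although no guide RNA or Cas9 features are annotated.
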