Addgene plasmid #229525: pBHM2641
Purpose: Carries OsTIR1-t2a-mNG-AID*, used to insert TIR1 expressing construct into the C. neoformans genome.
Depositing lab: Hiten Madhani. Depositing organization: University of California, San Francisco (UCSF).
Backbone
  Vector backbone: pRS316
  Backbone size w/o insert (bp): 4839
  Total vector size (bp): 11436
  Vector type: Bacterial Expression, Yeast Expression, CRISPR
  Selectable markers: URA3
Growth in bacteria
  Bacterial resistance: Ampicillin, 100 μg/mL
  Growth temperature: 37°C
  Growth strain: DH5alpha
  Copy number: High Copy
Gene/Insert
  Gene/Insert name: OsTIR1 (alt name: Cryptococcus neoformans codon optimized TIR1 from Oryza sativa)
  Insert size (bp): 6585
  Mutation: F74G
  Promoter: TEF1
  Tag / fusion protein: t2a-mNeonGreen-AID* (C terminal on insert)
  Cloning method: Other
  Sequencing primers: 5′ n/a
Terms and licenses: Academic/Nonprofit Terms; Industry Terms: Not Available to Industry
How to cite: pBHM2641 was a gift from Hiten Madhani (Addgene plasmid # 229525 ; http://n2t.net/addgene:229525 ; RRID:Addgene_229525)
